Addgene plasmid #186566: pSF-pMB1'- tac-YFP
Purpose: pMB1' ori, lacI, Ptac promoter, AmpR. Kringle YFP (Yellow Fluorescence Protein) expression
Depositing lab: Teresa de Diego Puente. Depositing organization: Universidad de Murcia. Publication: Impact of the Expression System on Recombinant Protein Production in Escherichia coli BL21. Lozano Terol G, Gallego-Jara J, Sola Martinez RA, Martinez Vivancos A, Canovas Diaz M, de Diego Puente T. Front Microbiol. 2021 Jun 21;12:682001. doi: 10.3389/fmicb.2021.682001. eCollection 2021. PubMed 34234760.
Backbone
  Vector backbone: pSF-pA-PromMCS-KrYFP
  Backbone manufacturer: Oxgene
  Backbone size w/o insert (bp): 4613
  Total vector size (bp): 5882
  Vector type: Bacterial Expression
Growth in bacteria
  Bacterial resistance: Ampicillin, 100 μg/mL
  Growth temperature: 37°C
  Growth strain: DH5alpha
  Copy number: High Copy
Gene/Insert
  Gene/Insert name: YFP (alt name: Kringle YFP (Yellow Fluorescence Protein))
  Insert size (bp): 705
  Promoter: tac promoter
  Cloning method: Unknown
  Sequencing primers: 5′ AATAGGCTGTCCCCAGTGC; 3′ TGTATCAGTCAGTCAGTGCA
Terms and licenses: Academic/Nonprofit Terms; Industry Terms: Not Available to Industry
How to cite: pSF-pMB1'- tac-YFP was a gift from Teresa de Diego Puente (Addgene plasmid # 186566 ; http://n2t.net/addgene:186566 ; RRID:Addgene_186566)
