[The description below was written by a language model from this plasmid's Addgene catalogue record and pLannotate feature annotations shown in this document.]
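Description:
pSF-pMB1'-tac-YFP is a 5,882 bp bacterial expression plasmid built on the Oxgene pSF-pA-PromMCS-KrYFP backbone and designed for IPTG-inducible production of a yellow fluorescent protein in Escherichia coli. It replicates from a modified pMB1-type origin (designated pMB1' in the record and annotated as a high-copy ColE1/pMB1/pUC-family ori), is listed as high copy, and is selected with ampicillin through a full-length β-lactamase (AmpR) gene followed by an rrnG terminator. A short β-lactamase fragment near the origin appears to be a non-functional remnant.

The expression cassette uses the strong hybrid trp/lac tac promoter with an adjacent lac operator to drive a roughly 700 bp YFP coding sequence, described in the catalogue as Kringle YFP and matched in the annotation to phiYFP, a constitutively fluorescent protein derived from Phialidium. The plasmid carries its own lacI gene under the lacIq promoter. This supplies elevated levels of lac repressor to hold the tac promoter off until lactose or IPTG is added, so regulation does not depend on the host genotype. Transcription is terminated downstream by T7 and rrnG terminators. The modular pSF backbone also contributes elements that play no part in bacterial expression, including β-globin insulators flanking the cassette, synthetic and SV40 polyadenylation signals, and an RNA polymerase II pause site.

The associated study examined how the choice of expression system affects recombinant protein production in E. coli BL21. The construct thus appears to serve as a fluorescent reporter for one particular combination of origin, promoter and resistance marker, with YFP output indicating expression level.
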