Features (pLannotate 1.2.2; 19 found; start..end, strand, type, name):
     18..89      +  misc_feature   5' β-globin insulator: insulator upstream of the human β-globin locus (Farrell et al., 2002)
     94..140     -  terminator     T7 terminator: transcription terminator for bacteriophage T7 RNA polymerase
    158..206     -  polyA_signal   poly(A) signal: synthetic polyadenylation signal
    241..289     +  polyA_signal   poly(A) signal: synthetic polyadenylation signal
    303..394     +  misc_feature   pause site: RNA polymerase II transcriptional pause signal from the human α2 globin gene
    401..478     +  promoter       lacIq promoter: lacI (mutant); In the lacIq allele, a single base change in the promoter boosts expression of the lacI gene about 10-fold.
    479..1561    +  CDS            lacI: lac repressor; lacI; The lac repressor binds to the lac operator to inhibit transcription in E. coli. This inhibition can be relieved by adding lactose or isopropyl-β-D-thiogalactopyranoside (IPTG).
   1678..1706    +  promoter       tac promoter: strong E. coli promoter; hybrid between the trp and lac UV5 promoters
   1714..1730    +  protein_bind   lac operator: The lac repressor binds to the lac operator to inhibit transcription in E. coli. This inhibition can be relieved by adding lactose or isopropyl-β-D-thiogalactopyranoside (IPTG). lac repressor encoded by lacI
   1804..2499    +  CDS            phiYFP: phiYFP is a basic (constitutively fluorescent) yellow fluorescent protein published in 2004, derived from Phialidium sp. SL-2003.
   2615..2736    -  polyA_signal   SV40 poly(A) signal: SV40 polyadenylation signal
   2759..2828    -  CDS            large T antigen (fragment): large T antigen from SV40 (simian virus 40)
   2851..2897    +  terminator     T7 terminator: transcription terminator for bacteriophage T7 RNA polymerase
   2927..3063    +  terminator     rrnG terminator: transcription terminator from the E. coli ribosomal RNA rrnG operon (Albrechtsen et al., 1991)
   3108..3179    +  misc_feature   3' β-globin insulator: insulator downstream of the human β-globin locus (Farrell et al., 2002)
   3405..3993    -  rep_origin     ori: high-copy-number ColE1/pMB1/pBR322/pUC origin of replication
   4165..4229    -  CDS            bla(M) (fragment): β-lactamase lacking the signal sequence; bla(M); allows cytosolic expression of β-lactamase
   4739..5599    +  CDS            AmpR: β-lactamase; bla; confers resistance to ampicillin, carbenicillin, and related antibiotics
   5612..5748    +  terminator     rrnG terminator: transcription terminator from the E. coli ribosomal RNA rrnG operon (Albrechtsen et al., 1991)
>Addgene plasmid #186566 | pSF-pMB1'- tac-YFP | addgene full sequence | sequence record 378130 | Addgene NGS Result
GCGATCGCGGCTCCCGACATCTTGGACCATTAGCTCCACAGGTATCTTCTTCCCTCTAGTGGTCATAACA
GCAGCTTCAGCTACCTCTCAATTCAAAAAACCCCTCAAGACCCGTTTAGAGGCCCCAAGGGGTTATGCTA
TCAATCGTTGCGTTACACACACAAAAAACCAACACACATCCATCTTCGATGGATAGCGATTTTATTATCT
AACTGCTGATCGAGTGTAGCCAGATCTGATAATAAAATATCTTTATTTTCATTACATCTGTGTGTTGGTT
TTTTGTGTGAATCGAAAGTACTAACATACGCTCTCCATCAAAACAAAACGAAACAAAACAAACTAGCAAA
ATAGGCTGTCCCCAGTGCAAATGCAGGTGCCAGAACATTTCTCTGTCGACGACACCATCGAATGGTGCAA
AACCTTTCGCGGTATGGCATGATAGCGCCCGGAAGAGAGTCAATTCAGGGTGGTGAATGTGAAACCAGTA
ACGTTATACGATGTCGCAGAGTATGCCGGTGTCTCTTATCAGACCGTTTCCCGCGTGGTGAACCAGGCCA
GCCACGTTTCTGCGAAAACGCGGGAAAAAGTGGAAGCGGCGATGGCGGAGCTGAATTACATTCCCAACCG
CGTGGCACAACAACTGGCGGGCAAACAGTCGTTGCTGATTGGCGTTGCCACCTCCAGTCTGGCCCTGCAC
GCGCCGTCGCAAATTGTCGCGGCGATTAAATCTCGCGCCGATCAACTGGGTGCCAGCGTGGTGGTGTCGA
TGGTAGAACGAAGCGGCGTCGAAGCCTGTAAAGCGGCGGTGCACAATCTTCTCGCGCAACGCGTCAGTGG
GCTGATCATTAACTATCCGCTGGATGACCAGGATGCCATTGCTGTGGAAGCTGCCTGCACTAATGTTCCG
GCGTTATTTCTTGATGTCTCTGACCAGACACCCATCAACAGTATTATTTTCTCCCATGAAGACGGTACGC
GACTGGGCGTGGAGCATCTGGTCGCATTGGGTCACCAGCAAATCGCGCTGTTAGCGGGCCCATTAAGTTC
TGTCTCGGCGCGTCTGCGTCTGGCTGGCTGGCATAAATATCTCACTCGCAATCAAATTCAGCCGATAGCG
GAACGGGAAGGCGACTGGAGTGCCATGTCCGGTTTTCAACAAACCATGCAAATGCTGAATGAGGGCATCG
TTCCCACTGCGATGCTGGTTGCCAACGATCAGATGGCGCTGGGCGCAATGCGCGCCATTACCGAGTCCGG
GCTGCGCGTTGGTGCGGATATCTCGGTAGTGGGATACGACGATACCGAAGACAGCTCATGTTATATCCCG
CCGTTAACCACCATCAAACAGGATTTTCGCCTGCTGGGGCAAACCAGCGTGGACCGCTTGCTGCAACTCT
CTCAGGGCCAGGCGGTGAAGGGCAATCAGCTGTTGCCCGTCTCACTGGTGAAAAGAAAAACCACCCTGGC
GCCCAATACGCAAACCGCCTCTCCCCGCGCGTTGGCCGATTCATTAATGCAGCTGGCACGACAGGTTTCC
CGACTGGAAAGCGGGCAGTGACTGTGCAGGTCGTAAATCACTGCATAATTCGTGTCGCTCAAGGCGCACT
CCCGTTCTGGATAATGTTTTTTGCGCCGACATCATAACGGTTCTGGCAAATATTCTGAAATGAGCTGTTG
ACAATTAATCATCGGCTCGTATAATGTGTGGAATTGTGAGCGGATAACAATTTCACACAGGAAACAGAAT
TCCCGGAAGCTTCCGAGCTCTCGAATTCAAAGGAGGTACCCACCATGACGGCACTGACTGAAGGCGCAAA
ACTGTTCGAGAAAGAAATCCCATATATCACTGAGCTGGAAGGTGACGTTGAAGGTATGAAGTTTATCATC
AAGGGTGAAGGCACCGGTGACGCGAGCGTCGGTAAAGTGGATGCTCAGTTCATTTGTACCACGGGCGACG
TTCCGGTTCCGTGGAGCACGCTGGTCACCACGCTGACGTATGGTGCTCAGTGCTTTGCCAAGTATCCGCG
CCACATTGCGGATTTCTTCAAAAGCTGCATGCCGGAAGGTTACGTCCAAGAGCGCACCATCACCTTTGAG
GGTGATGGCGTGTTCAAGACCCGTGCGGAAGTCACCTTTGAAAATGGCAGCGTGTACAACCGTGTAAAAC
TGAACGGCCAGGGTTTCAAGAAGGACGGCCACGTGCTGGGCAAAAATCTGGAGTTTAACTTTACCCCTCA
TTGTTTGTACATTTGGGGTGACCAAGCGAATCATGGCCTGAAGAGCGCGTTCAAAATCATGCATGAGATC
ACCGGCTCCAAAGAGGATTTCATTGTTGCCGATCACACCCAAATGAATACCCCGATTGGTGGTGGTCCGG
TGCACGTGCCGGAGTACCACCACATTACGTATCATGTTACCCTGTCTAAAGACGTCACCGATCACCGTGA
CCATTTGAACATTGTTGAGGTGATCAAGGCAGTTGACCTGGAGACGTACCGCTAGAAGTTGTCTCCTCCT
GCACTGACTGACTGATACAATCGATTTCTGGATCCGCAGGCCTCTGCTAGCTTGACTGACTGAGATACAG
CGTACCTTCAGCTCACAGACATGATAAGATACATTGATGAGTTTGGACAAACCACAACTAGAATGCAGTG
AAAAAAATGCTTTATTTGTGAAATTTGTGATGCTATTGCTTTATTTGTAACCATTATAAGCTGCAATAAA
CAAGTTAACAACAACAATTGCATTCATTTTATGTTTCAGGTTCAGGGGGAGGTGTGGGAGGTTTTTTAAA
GCAAGTAAAACCTCTACAAATGTGGTATTGGCCCATCTCTATCGGTATCGTAGCATAACCCCTTGGGGCC
TCTAAACGGGTCTTGAGGGGTTTTTTGTGCCCCTCGGGCCGGATTGCTATCTACCGGCATTGGCGCAGAA
AAAAATGCCTGATGCGACGCTGCGCGTCTTATACTCCCACATATGCCAGATTCAGCAACGGATACGGCTT
CCCCAACTTGCCCACTTCCATACGTGTCCTCCTTACCAGAAATTTATCCTTAAGGTCGTCAGCTATCCTG
CAGGCGATCTCTCGATTTCGATCAAGACATTCCTTTAATGGTCTTTTCTGGACACCACTAGGGGTCAGAA
GTAGTTCATCAAACTTTCTTCCCTCCCTAATCTCATTGGTTACCTTGGGCTATCGAAACTTAATTAACCA
GTCAAGTCAGCTACTTGGCGAGATCGACTTGTCTGGGTTTCGACTACGCTCAGAATTGCGTCAGTCAAGT
TCGATCTGGTCCTTGCTATTGCACCCGTTCTCCGATTACGAGTTTCATTTAAATCATGTGAGCAAAAGGC
CAGCAAAAGGCCAGGAACCGTAAAAAGGCCGCGTTGCTGGCGTTTTTCCATAGGCTCCGCCCCCCTGACG
AGCATCACAAAAATCGACGCTCAAGTCAGAGGTGGCGAAACCCGACAGGACTATAAAGATACCAGGCGTT
TCCCCCTGGAAGCTCCCTCGTGCGCTCTCCTGTTCCGACCCTGCCGCTTACCGGATACCTGTCCGCCTTT
CTCCCTTCGGGAAGCGTGGCGCTTTCTCATAGCTCACGCTGTAGGTATCTCAGTTCGGTGTAGGTCGTTC
GCTCCAAGCTGGGCTGTGTGCACGAACCCCCCGTTCAGCCCGACCGCTGCGCCTTATCCGGTAACTATCG
TCTTGAGTCCAACCCGGTAAGACACGACTTATCGCCACTGGCAGCAGCCACTGGTAACAGGATTAGCAGA
GCGAGGTATGTAGGCGGTGCTACAGAGTTCTTGAAGTGGTGGCCTAACTACGGCTACACTAGAAGAACAG
TATTTGGTATCTGCGCTCTGCTGAAGCCAGTTACCTTCGGAAAAAGAGTTGGTAGCTCTTGATCCGGCAA
ACAAACCACCGCTGGTAGCGGTGGTTTTTTTGTTTGCAAGCAGCAGATTACGCGCAGAAAAAAAGGATCT
CAAGAAGATCCTTTGATCTTTTCTACGGGGTCTGACGCTCAGTGGAACGAAAACTCACGTTAAGGGATTT
TGGTCATGAGATTATCAAAAAGGATCTTCACCTAGATCCTTTTAAATTAAAAATGAAGTTTTAAATCAAT
CTAAAGTATATATGAGTAAACTTGGTCTGACAGTTACCAATGCTTAATCAGTGAGGCACCTATCTCAGCG
ATCTGTCTATTTCGTTCATCCATAGTTGCATTTAAATTTCCGAACTCTCCAAGGCCCTCGTCGGAAAATC
TTCAAACCTTTCGTCCGATCCATCTTGCAGGCTACCTCTCGAACGAACTATCGCAAGTCTCTTGGCCGGC
CTTGCGCCTTGGCTATTGCTTGGCAGCGCCTATCGCCAGGTATTACTCCAATCCCGAATATCCGAGATCG
GGATCACCCGAGAGAAGTTCAACCTACATCCTCAATCCCGATCTATCCGAGATCCGAGGAATATCGAAAT
CGGGGCGCGCCTGGTGTACCGAGAACGATCCTCTCAGTGCGAGTCTCGACGATCCATATCGTTGCTTGGC
AGTCAGCCAGTCGGAATCCAGCTTGGGACCCAGGAAGTCCAATCGTCAGATATTGTACTCAAGCCTGGTC
ACGGCAGCGTACCGATCTGTTTAAACCTAGATATTGATAGTCTGATCGGTCAACGTATAATCGAGTCCTA
GCTTTTGCAAACATCTATCAAGAGACAGGATCAGCAGGAGGCTTTCGCATGAGTATTCAACATTTCCGTG
TCGCCCTTATTCCCTTTTTTGCGGCATTTTGCCTTCCTGTTTTTGCTCACCCAGAAACGCTGGTGAAAGT
AAAAGATGCTGAAGATCAGTTGGGTGCGCGAGTGGGTTACATCGAACTGGATCTCAACAGCGGTAAGATC
CTTGAGAGTTTTCGCCCCGAAGAACGCTTTCCAATGATGAGCACTTTTAAAGTTCTGCTATGTGGCGCGG
TATTATCCCGTATTGACGCCGGGCAAGAGCAACTCGGTCGCCGCATACACTATTCTCAGAATGACTTGGT
TGAGTATTCACCAGTCACAGAAAAGCATCTTACGGATGGCATGACAGTAAGAGAATTATGCAGTGCTGCC
ATAACCATGAGTGATAACACTGCGGCCAACTTACTTCTGACAACGATTGGAGGACCGAAGGAGCTAACCG
CTTTTTTGCACAACATGGGGGATCATGTAACTCGCCTTGATCGTTGGGAACCGGAGCTGAATGAAGCCAT
ACCAAACGACGAGCGTGACACCACGATGCCTGTAGCAATGGCAACAACCTTGCGTAAACTATTAACTGGC
GAACTACTTACTCTAGCTTCCCGGCAACAGTTGATAGACTGGATGGAGGCGGATAAAGTTGCAGGACCAC
TTCTGCGCTCGGCCCTTCCGGCTGGCTGGTTTATTGCTGATAAATCTGGAGCCGGTGAGCGTGGGTCTCG
CGGTATCATTGCAGCACTGGGGCCAGATGGTAAGCCCTCCCGTATCGTAGTTATCTACACGACGGGGAGT
CAGGCAACTATGGATGAACGAAATAGACAGATCGCTGAGATAGGTGCCTCACTGATTAAGCATTGGTAAC
CGATTCTAGGTGCATTGGCGCAGAAAAAAATGCCTGATGCGACGCTGCGCGTCTTATACTCCCACATATG
CCAGATTCAGCAACGGATACGGCTTCCCCAACTTGCCCACTTCCATACGTGTCCTCCTTACCAGAAATTT
ATCCTTAAGATCCCGAATCGTTTAAACTCGACTCTGGCTCTATCGAATCTCCGTCGTTTCGAGCTTACGC
GAACAGCCGTGGCGCTCATTTGCTCGTCGGGCATCGAATCTCGTCAGCTATCGTCAGCTTACCTTTTTGG
CA
